>Addgene plasmid #234094 | pKEK3194 | addgene full sequence | sequence record 464934 | Addgene NGS Result
AAAAAAAAATCTGACAATATATAAAGAGAATATATAAAGAGAATATCTTAGGGGATTTTAAAAAAATCCC
ACAGACTCAAAGACTTTTTTGACTTTTTAAATCCTAGAAACTATACTTTAAGTACTTATTTAAGTACATG
GATTTAGATTATGCAAACCGTTAATTATTCAACTTTTAGAAATGAACTATCTGATTCAATGGATAGAGTA
ACAAAAAATCATAGTCCTATGATTGTAACTAGAGGTTCAAAAAAAGAAGCAGTTGTTATGATGTCGTTAG
AGGATTTTAAAGCTTTGTTAGCAGCCTTTTTGTCCGGTGTTGGGTTGAAGGTGAAGCCGGTCGGGGCCGC
AGCGGGGGCCGGCTTTTCAGCCTTGCCCCCCTGCTTCGGCCGCCGTGGCTCCGGCGTCTTGGGTGCCGGC
GCGGGTTCCGCAGCCTTGGCCTGCGGTGCGGGCACATCGGCGGGCTTGGCCTTGATGTGCCGCCTGGCGT
GCGAGCGGAACGTCTCGTAGGAGAACTTGACCTTCCCCGTTTCCCGCATGTGCTCCCAAATGGTGACGAG
CGCATAGCCGGACGCTAACGCCGCCTCGACATCCGCCCTCACCGCCAGGAACGCAACCGCAGCCTCATCA
CGCCGGCGCTTCTTGGCCGCGCGGGATTCAACCCACTCGGCCAGCTCGTCGGTGTAGCTCTTTGGCATCG
TCTCTCGCCTGTCCCCTCAGTTCAGTAATTTCCTGCATTTGCCTGTTTCCAGTCGGTAGATATTCCACAA
AACAGCAGGGAAGCAGCGCTTTTCCGCTGCATAACCCTGCTTCGGGGTCATTATAGCGATTTTTTCGGTA
TATCCATCCTTTTTCGCACGATATACAGGATTTTGCCAAAGGGTTCGTGTAGACTTTCCTTGGTGTATCC
AACGGCGTCAGCCGGGCAGGATAGGTGAAGTAGGCCCACCCGCGAGCGGGTGTTCCTTCTTCACTGTCCC
TTATTCGCACCTGGCGGTGCTCAACGGGAATCCTGCTCTGCGAGGCTGGCCGGCTACCGCCGGCGTAACA
GATGAGGGCAAGCGGATGGCTGATGAAACCAAGCCAACCAGGAAGGGCAGCCCACCTATCAAGGTGTACT
GCCTTCCAGACGAACGAAGAGCGATTGAGGAAAAGGCGGCGGCGGCCGGCATGAGCCTGTCGGCCTACCT
GCTGGCCGTCGGCCAGGGCTACAAAATCACGGGCGTCGTGGACTATGAGCACGTCCGCGAGCTGGCCCGC
ATCAATGGCGACCTGGGCCGCCTGGGCGGCCTGCTGAAACTCTGGCTCACCGACGACCCGCGCACGGCGC
GGTTCGGTGATGCCACGATCCTCGCCCTGCTGGCGAAGATCGAAGAGAAGCAGGACGAGCTTGGCAAGGT
CATGATGGGCGTGGTCCGCCCGAGGGCAGAGCCATGACTTTTTTAGCCGCTAAAACGGCCGGGGGGTGCG
CGTGATTGCCAAGCACGTCCCCATGCGCTCCATCAAGAAGAGCGACTTCGCGGAGCTGGTGAAGTACATC
ACCGACGAGCAAGGCAAGACCGAGCGCCTGGGTCACGTGCGCGTCACGAACTGCGAGGCAAACACCCTGC
CCGCTGTCATGGCCGAGGTGATGGCGACCCAGCACGGCAACACCCGTTCCGAGGCCGACAAGACCTATCA
CCTCCTGGTTAGCTTCCGCGCGGGAGAGAAGCCCGACGCGGAGACGTTGCGCGCGATTGAGGACCGCATC
TGCGCTGGGCTTGGCTTCGCCGAGCATCAGCGCGTCAGTGCCGTGCATCACGACACCGACAACCTGCACA
TCCATATCGCCATCAACAAGATTCACCCGACCCGAAACACCATCCATGAGCCGTATCGGGCCTACCGCGC
CCTCGCTGACCTCTGCGCGACGCTCGAACGGGACTACGGGCTTGAGCGTGACAATCACGAAACGCGGCAG
CGCGTTTCCGAGAACCGCGCGAACGACATGGAGCGGCACGCGGGCGTGGAAAGCCTGGTCGGCTGCTCGC
GCTTTGTTAGCAGCCGGATCCGCGCGGCGTTTACGCCCCCCCTGCCACTCATCGCAGTACTGTTGTAATT
CATTAAGCATTCTGCCGACATGGAAGCCATCACAAACGGCATGATGAACCTGAATCGCCAGCGGCATCAG
CACCTTGTCGCCTTGCGTATAATATTTGCCCATGGTGAAAACGGGGGCGAAGAAGTTGTCCATATTGGCC
ACGTTTAAATCAAAACTGGTGAAACTCACCCAGGGATTGGCTGAGACGAAAAACATATTCTCAATAAACC
CTTTAGGGAAATAGGCCAGGTTTTCACCGTAACACGCCACATCTTGCGAATATATGTGTAGAAACTGCCG
GAAATCGTCGTGGTATTCACTCCAGAGCGATGAAAACGTTTCAGTTTGCTCATGGAAAACGGTGTAACAA
GGGTGAACACTATCCCATATCACCAGCTCACCGTCTTTCATTGCCATACGGAATTCCGGATGAGCATTCA
TCAGGCGGGCAAGAATGTGAATAAAGGCCGGATAAAACTTGTGCTTATTTTTCTTTACGGTCTTTAAAAA
GGCCGTAATATCCAGCTGAACGGTCTGGTTATAGGTACATTGAGCAACTGACTGAAATGCCTCAAAATGT
TCTTTACGATGCCATTGGGATATATCAACGGTGGTATATCCAGTGATTTTTTTCTCCATATGTTTAGTCT
CCTTTTTTTGTTATAAATATTTTATACACAAAAATCTTCGTTATTTAAATAAGTTTTATAGCTATTTTTT
CAAGATACAAAACTATTAATTAGTTATAATTAGGTTATTAGCTTAAAATTATAAACCAAATACGATGAGT
GACAACCCAAAAGATCTCGATCCTCTACGCCGTTGGGGAGCAGGAAACAGCTATGACGGTACCAAAAAAA
ACCCCGCCCTGTCAGGGGCGGGGTTTTTTTTTGAGCTCTTATCAGTGATGATGATGATGGTGCTGATATG
TGTCTAAGTCTACGGCTTTTACAACTTCTACGAGGCACATGTGATCTCTTCTCTCATCTCTATCTTTAGA
TAATTTAGTGTGGTAAGTGATATGATGATACCTTGGTATATGCACAGCAGCACTTCCGGCGAGAGGCCTG
TTCATCTGGGAACACTTGGTGACCAGTTTTTCAGTCACCCCCTCAATATCGTATGCTTGATTAAATTCCA
CTCGGATTCCATTGTTAACGGTATCGGGCAGTATATACAGGATGCTGGGAGGACATTGAAAAGCAACGTT
CTTCCTCAGAATGTGTCCATCCTTTTTGAAGTTTTCTCCGGTCAAGGTCACCCTGTTGTATATAGACCCT
CTCTCATAGGTTACCATAGCTCTTGTCTTATATACGCCGTCGCCTTCAAAACTTATAGTTCTTTCTTGGG
TGTAACCCTCTGGCATTGCTGACTTAAAGAAATCTTTTATATGGCTGGGGTACTTAGCAAAACATTGGAC
CCCATAGCTAAGGGTTGACACCAGTGTAGCCCAGGGTACTGGTAAATCGCCAGTTGTACAGATATATTTG
GCCTTAATAGTACCAGTGGTAGCGTCGCCAGTTCCCTCCCCCTTGATTATGAACTTCATGCCCTCCACAT
CCCCTTCAAGTTCTGTTATGTAGGGTATTTCTTTTTCAAACAGTTTAGCACCCTCTGTCAAGGCAGTAGC
CATGGGACTCTTTCTCCTCTTTAATCGAGACCAAGCTAGCACTGTACCTAGGACTGAGCTAGCCGTCAAG
AATTCACTGGCCGTCGTTTTACGGTCTCAGTCGACTACTCTAGAAATATTTTATCTGATTAATAAGATGA
TCTTCTTGAGATCGTTTTGGTCTGCGCGTAATCTCTTGCTCTGAAAACGAAAAAACCGCCTTGCAGGGCG
GTTTTTCGAAGGTTCTCTGAGCTACCAACTCTTTGAACCGAGGTAACTGGCTTGGAGGAGCGCAGTCACC
AAAACTTGTCCTTTCAGTTTAGCCTTAACCGGCGCATGACTTCAAGACTAACTCCTCTAAATCAATTACC
AGTGGCTGCTGCCAGTGGTGCTTTTGCATGTCTTTCCGGGTTGGACTCAAGACGATAGTTACCGGATAAG
GCGCAGCGGTCGGACTGAACGGGGGGTTCGTGCATACAGTCCAGCTTGGAGCGAACTGCCTACCCGGAAC
TGAGTGTCAGGCGTGGAATGAGACAAACGCGGCCATAACAGCGGAATGACACCGGTAAACCGAAAGGCAG
GAACAGGAGAGCGCACGAGGGAGCCGCCAGGGGGAAACGCCTGGTATCTTTATAGTCCTGTCGGGTTTCG
CCACCACTGATTTGAGCGTCAGATTTCGTGATGCTTGTCAGGGGGGCGGAGCCTATGGAAAAACGGCTTT
GCCGCGGCCCTCTCACTTCCCTGTTAAGTATCTTCCTGGCATCTTCCAGGAAATCTCCGCCCCGTTCGTA
AGCCATTTCCGCTCGCCGCAGTCGAACGACCGAGCGTAGCGAGTCAGTGAGCGAGGAAGCGGAATATATC
CTGTATCACATATTCTGCTGACGCACCGGTGCAGCCTTTTTTCTCCTGCCACATGAAGCACTTCACTGAC
ACCCTCATCAGTGCCAACATAGTAAGCCAGTATACACTCCGCTAGCGCTGATGTCCGGCGGTGCTTTTGC
CGTTACGCACCACCCCGTCAGTAGCTGAACAGGAGGGACAGCTAAAGCTAGAAATGTACCAAATTTTACC
TATTTTAGGATACTTTTCATGAAGCTCTTCTATTTTTCCCCAGTCCTTTAATAGTCTACCTTTAGAGTCT
CGTAAATAGTTATCTTTGTGACAGGGGCCTCTTTTATCTTTTTTAATGTAACTATATGTTATTCCAACGT
CACTATTACTATTATCCAAATCTTTTTTAGCATGCCAGTAAGAACTTTCATAACTTAACTCTATCTTTCG
ACCTCTTTGATATACAACAATAAAGCTATAGCCAGTAGTAACAACCTGTTTTACTTTTGTTAAATCTATT
AACTTCTTATTTATTTTTTTATGTTTTTTTGAAAATTTAAATATTTCTATATTCATTCCTACACTTCCTC
AAATCCAAATGGTAGCTTATGATTCTCTTCTGGTTTCTTTTCTAATTTTTTTATATTTGCAATAAAAACT
CTTTTTCTATCTTTGATTTTTTTATTGTCCCAATTCCTCCAAGTATCATCACAAACCCTTTCAATATCAT
GTAAATGATGATGTCTAAATATTGATCTGACATAATACAGATCTAGGTCTAGTTCATCACTTAACACAAC
TTCTCTAAGTCTTTCAGATGCTTCGATTGGTATGTAATCCTCTTTATTTTTAGTATCTAAAGGCTTTTGC
TTAAATTCTTCTTCTGTCTCTGCTACCTTACTAACTGTAAACTTGATATTTGTAATCTTACGACCATGTT
TTCTGTGATGATCCTTGTCATCATAGGTTACAAAAATATCCGATAATTGATTAATCTCTTCTAGTGCTGG
TAATAGGAACTTATTTTTAAAATTTGAATATCTGTTGCTGTAACTTTTAGGTAAATCAAAATCATTAATC
ATATCATCGACATACAATACGCAATCAACTATATTAGCATACCCTGCTTGTTCGCCTAATTTGCTTTTGA
GAAGTAAGTATAATCTGCTTGAATACTTACTTTTAAATGAAAATAGTAACTGTCTTTCTGCTTTAGTAAA
GTACTCTTGTAGTTGTATCATGTGTGGCATTAATGACCAATGAAACTCGCAAATTAAAGCACTGCTTTTA
GGGTCTGCTTCAATATATGCAAACCAGTTAGCTATCTTCGTTTGTTCTTTATTCAGCCATACTGGCTTAG
ACATTATTGAGTGCATTAATTGCTTCAATCTCACTCTGTTATGCTTAACCCCTGTAGCTTTTTCAAGATC
AGATAGGCTTATCTTATACCTGTGAAACTCTTTATCTTCTCTTTTAACCATTGAGGCAACTAAGAATATT
AAGTTTTGTTCTTCTTTTGTAAGGCTATACTTTCCTGCAACAAGAGTATTAGACATAGCTATTTCTTTGC
CAGCATTTACATTTTTAACTTCTTTCATAGAACTAGAGTCATTATCTCGATATACAAATTCTATAAAACT
TCTATTAGTAAAACAACTACTTCATAAAAAAAAGTAGTTTTAACGATACAAAAAGTAGTTTTAAATTCAA
AAAGTGATACAAAAAGTAGTTTTAAATTCAAAAAGTGATACAAAAAGTAGTTTTAAATTTTTTAAAAAAG
TGCTTCAAAGCCTTATGTAGCAATACTTACAGAGGATT
Features (pLannotate 1.2.2; 11 found; start..end, strand, type, name):
    306..698     -  CDS            traK: TRAK4_ECOLX - Experimental evidence at protein level: Swiss-Prot protein existence level 1. From Escherichia coli.
    924..1033    +  oriT           oriT: incP origin of transfer
   1066..1437    +  CDS            traJ: oriT-recognizing protein; traJ
   1475..2023    +  CDS            traI (fragment): TRAI6_ECOLX - Experimental evidence at protein level: Swiss-Prot protein existence level 1. The initiation process of transfer DNA synthesis requires the interaction of at least three plasmid-specific components (TraH, I, and J) at the transfer origin resulting in the assembly of a specialised nucleoprotein complex - the relaxosome. Site- and strand-specific cleavage at the transfer origin is dependent on TraI and TraJ. From Escherichia coli.
   2061..2719    -  CDS            CmR: chloramphenicol acetyltransferase; cat; confers resistance to chloramphenicol
   3003..3713    -  CDS            obeCFP: obeCFP is a basic (constitutively fluorescent) long stokes shift fluorescent protein published in 2011, derived from Obelia sp..
   3755..3779    -  promoter       J23119(SpeI) promoter (fragment): bacterial promoter (Registry of Standard Biological Parts BBa J23119) modified to end with an SpeI site
   3782..3802    +  CDS            lacZα (fragment): LacZα fragment of β-galactosidase; lacZ fragment
   3856..4401    +  rep_origin     p15A ori: Plasmids containing the medium-copy-number p15A origin of replication can be propagated in E. coli cells that contain a second plasmid with the ColE1 origin.
   4489..4544    +  rep_origin     RSF ori (fragment): Plasmids containing the RSF 1030 origin of replication can be propagated in E. coli cells that contain additional plasmids with compatible origins.
   4663..4733    -  mobile_element IS1 (fragment): prokaryotic transposable element IS1
