[The description below was written by a language model from this plasmid's Addgene catalogue record and pLannotate feature annotations shown in this document.]
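Description:
pKEK3194 is a mobilizable bacterial expression shuttle vector of about 6.3 kb, built on a backbone described as Fn Ori-p15a-CmR and intended for fluorescent protein expression across diverse Gram-negative bacteria. It is maintained in E. coli through the p15A origin, recorded as low copy, and is selected with chloramphenicol via a chloramphenicol acetyltransferase (cat) gene. The backbone name indicates a second, "Fn" replication origin for the shuttle function, but the automated annotation does not identify such an element. A large part of the sequence downstream of p15A is unannotated apart from short fragment matches to RSF ori and IS1, which are probably incidental. An incP (RP4/RK2-type) transfer region is present, comprising oriT together with traJ, traK and a fragment of traI. This should allow the plasmid to be mobilized by conjugation from a donor strain that supplies the remaining transfer functions in trans.

The payload is listed as DasherGFP, a synthetic fluorescent protein, driven by the constitutive Anderson-series promoter J23100. The promoter is flanked by BsaI sites, so it can be exchanged by Golden Gate assembly using universal overhangs supplied by the depositor. The feature table labels the roughly 710 bp reporter ORF as obeCFP and the adjacent promoter as a J23119 fragment. These are likely nearest-match calls by the annotation software for a related fluorescent protein and a closely similar promoter family member, though the record does not settle the difference. The purpose field refers to "CCP" expression without defining the term. The construct is suited to fluorescently tagging bacterial species and to testing or comparing promoter activity.
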