Addgene plasmid #234094: pKEK3194
Purpose: CCP expression in diverse gram-negative bacteria, with pre-cloned Golden Gate Compatible (BsaI) restriction sites to facilitate promoter swapping.
Depositing lab: Karl Klose. Depositing organization: University of Texas at San Antonio. Publication: Mobilizable shuttle vectors with fluorescent markers functional across different species of bacteria. Armstrong ZR, Alonso J, Stanton V, Patel N, Zogaj X, Cocioba SS, Klose KE. Appl Environ Microbiol. 2025 May 12:e0004525. doi: 10.1128/aem.00045-25. PubMed 40353662.
Backbone
  Vector backbone: Fn Ori-p15a-CmR
  Vector type: Bacterial Expression
Growth in bacteria
  Bacterial resistance: Chloramphenicol, 25 μg/mL
  Growth temperature: 37°C
  Growth strain: DH5alpha
  Copy number: Low Copy
Gene/Insert
  Gene/Insert name: DasherGFP
  Species: Synthetic
  Promoter: pJ23100-BsaI
  Cloning method: Golden Gate
Terms and licenses: Academic/Nonprofit Terms; Industry Terms: Not Available to Industry
Depositor comments: Universal primer overhangs for promoter swapping: Forward 5'- GGCTACGGTCTCGCGAC-3'; Reverse 5'- GGCTACGGTCTCGTAAT -3'
How to cite: pKEK3194 was a gift from Karl Klose (Addgene plasmid # 234094 ; http://n2t.net/addgene:234094 ; RRID:Addgene_234094)
